>Addgene plasmid #47146 | TAL3427 | depositor partial sequence | sequence record 67233 | Insert sequence
ATGGACTACAAAGACCATGACGGTGATTATAAAGATCATGACATCGATTACAAGGATGACGATGACAAGA
TGGCCCCCAAGAAGAAGAGGAAGGTGGGCATTCACCGCGGGGTACCTATGGTGGACTTGAGGACACTCGG
TTATTCGCAACAGCAACAGGAGAAAATCAAGCCTAAGGTCAGGAGCACCGTCGCGCAACACCACGAGGCG
CTTGTGGGGCATGGCTTCACTCATGCGCATATTGTCGCGCTTTCACAGCACCCTGCGGCGCTTGGGACGG
TGGCTGTCAAATACCAAGATATGATTGCGGCCCTGCCCGAAGCCACGCACGAGGCAATTGTAGGGGTCGG
TAAACAGTGGTCGGGAGCGCGAGCACTTGAGGCGCTGCTGACTGTGGCGGGTGAGCTTAGGGGGCCTCCG
CTCCAGCTCGACACCGGGCAGCTGCTGAAGATCGCGAAGAGAGGGGGAGTAACAGCGGTAGAGGCAGTGC
ACGCCTGGCGCAATGCGCTCACCGGGGCCCCCTTGAACCTGACCCCAGACCAGGTAGTCGCAATCGCGAA
CAATAATGGGGGAAAGCAAGCCCTGGAAACCGTGCAAAGGTTGTTGCCGGTCCTTTGTCAAGACCACGGC
CTTACACCGGAGCAAGTCGTGGCCATTGCAAGCAATGGGGGTGGCAAACAGGCTCTTGAGACGGTTCAGA
GACTTCTCCCAGTTCTCTGTCAAGCCCACGGGCTGACTCCCGATCAAGTTGTAGCGATTGCGTCCAACGG
TGGAGGGAAACAAGCATTGGAGACTGTCCAACGGCTCCTTCCCGTGTTGTGTCAAGCCCACGGTTTGACG
CCTGCACAAGTGGTCGCCATCGCCTCGAATGGCGGCGGTAAGCAGGCGCTGGAAACAGTACAGCGCCTGC
TGCCTGTACTGTGCCAGGATCATGGACTGACCCCAGACCAGGTAGTCGCAATCGCGAACAATAATGGGGG
AAAGCAAGCCCTGGAAACCGTGCAAAGGTTGTTGCCGGTCCTTTGTCAAGACCACGGCCTTACACCGGAG
CAAGTCGTGGCCATTGCAAGCAATGGGGGTGGCAAACAGGCTCTTGAGACGGTTCAGAGACTTCTCCCAG
TTCTCTGTCAAGCCCACGGGCTGACTCCCGATCAAGTTGTAGCGATTGCGTCCAACGGTGGAGGGAAACA
AGCATTGGAGACTGTCCAACGGCTCCTTCCCGTGTTGTGTCAAGCCCACGGTTTGACGCCTGCACAAGTG
GTCGCCATCGCCAGCCATGATGGCGGTAAGCAGGCGCTGGAAACAGTACAGCGCCTGCTGCCTGTACTGT
GCCAGGATCATGGACTGACCCCAGACCAGGTAGTCGCAATCGCGTCGAACATTGGGGGAAAGCAAGCCCT
GGAAACCGTGCAAAGGTTGTTGCCGGTCCTTTGTCAAGACCACGGCCTTACACCGGAGCAAGTCGTGGCC
ATTGCAAGCAATGGGGGTGGCAAACAGGCTCTTGAGACGGTTCAGAGACTTCTCCCAGTTCTCTGTCAAG
CCCACGGGCTGACTCCCGATCAAGTTGTAGCGATTGCGAATAACAATGGAGGGAAACAAGCATTGGAGAC
TGTCCAACGGCTCCTTCCCGTGTTGTGTCAAGCCCACGGTTTGACGCCTGCACAAGTGGTCGCCATCGCC
TCCAATATTGGCGGTAAGCAGGCGCTGGAAACAGTACAGCGCCTGCTGCCTGTACTGTGCCAGGATCATG
GACTGACCCCAGACCAGGTAGTCGCAATCGCGAACAATAATGGGGGAAAGCAAGCCCTGGAAACCGTGCA
AAGGTTGTTGCCGGTCCTTTGTCAAGACCACGGCCTTACACCGGAGCAAGTCGTGGCCATTGCATCCCAC
GACGGTGGCAAACAGGCTCTTGAGACGGTTCAGAGACTTCTCCCAGTTCTCTGTCAAGCCCACGGGCTGA
CTCCCGATCAAGTTGTAGCGATTGCGTCCAACGGTGGAGGGAAACAAGCATTGGAGACTGTCCAACGGCT
CCTTCCCGTGTTGTGTCAAGCCCACGGTTTGACGCCTGCACAAGTGGTCGCCATCGCCAGCCATGATGGC
GGTAAGCAGGCGCTGGAAACAGTACAGCGCCTGCTGCCTGTACTGTGCCAGGATCATGGACTGACACCCG
AACAGGTGGTCGCCATTGCTTCTAACATCGGAGGACGGCCAGCCTTGGAG
