>Addgene plasmid #47146 | TAL3427 | addgene partial sequence | sequence record 68657 | JDS-TALEN-F 5'-TAGGGGTCGGTAAACAGTGG-3'
TGTGGCGGGTGAGCTTAGGGGGCCTCCGCTCCAGCTCGACACCGGGCAGCTGCTGAAGATCGCGAAGAGA
GGGGGAGTAACAGCGGTAGAGGCAGTGCACGCCTGGCGCAATGCGCTCACCGGGGCCCCCTTGAACCTGA
CCCCAGACCAGGTAGTCGCAATCGCGAACAATAATGGGGGAAAGCAAGCCCTGGAAACCGTGCAAAGGTT
GTTGCCGGTCCTTTGTCAAGACCACGGCCTTACACCGGAGCAAGTCGTGGCCATTGCAAGCAATGGGGGT
GGCAAACAGGCTCTTGAGACGGTTCAGAGACTTCTCCCAGTTCTCTGTCAAGCCCACGGGCTGACTCCCG
ATCAAGTTGTAGCGATTGCGTCCAACGGTGGAGGGAAACAAGCATTGGAGACTGTCCAACGGCTCCTTCC
CGTGTTGTGTCAAGCCCACGGTTTGACGCCTGCACAAGTGGTCGCCATCGCCTCGAATGGCGGCGGTAAG
CAGGCGCTGGAAACAGTACAGCGCCTGCTGCCTGTACTGTGCCAGGATCATGGACTGACCCCAGACCAGG
TAGTCGCAATCGCGAACAATAATGGGGGAAAGCAAGCCCTGGAAACCGTGCAAAGGTTGTTGCCGGTCCT
TTGTCAAGACCACGGCCTTACACCGGAGCAAGTCGTGGCCATTGCAAGCAATGGGGGTGGCAAACAGGCT
CTTGAGACGGTTCAGAGACTTCTCCCAGTTCTCTGTCAAGCCCACGGGCTGACTCCCGATCAAGTTGTAG
CGATTGCGTCCAACGGTGGAGGGAAACAAGCATTGGAGACTGTCCAACGGCTCCTTCCCGTGTTGTGTCA
AGCCCACGGTTTGACGCCTGCACAAGTGGTCGCCATCGCCAGCCATGATGGC
