[The description below was written by a language model from this plasmid's Addgene catalogue record.]
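Description:
TAL3427 is a TALEN expression plasmid built on the JDS70 backbone, a mammalian expression vector that also carries a T7 promoter. It encodes the "right" half-site monomer of a TALE nuclease pair directed against the zebrafish (D. rerio) dyrk1b gene. The insert, about 1.4 kb, is an engineered TAL effector repeat array that specifies recognition of a defined 18-nucleotide target site in dyrk1b. It was cloned into the roughly 6.4 kb backbone through BsmBI sites that were destroyed in the process, as is typical of type IIS assembly, where the enzyme cuts outside its recognition sequence and leaves seamless junctions. The plasmid is propagated in E. coli as a high-copy construct under ampicillin selection.

The backbone supplies the sequences flanking the repeat array, so the assembled open reading frame carries an N-terminal 3X FLAG epitope tag for detection and a C-terminal wild-type FokI nuclease domain. Expression in mammalian cells is driven by the CMV promoter. The T7 designation indicates that the coding sequence can also be transcribed in vitro, which would provide mRNA for embryo injection in zebrafish work. The listed reverse sequencing primer suggests a BGH polyadenylation region downstream, although the record gives no feature table to confirm this.

Because FokI cleaves DNA only as a dimer, this monomer is intended to be used with a matching "left" dyrk1b TALEN that binds the opposite strand across a spacer. The pair then introduces a double-strand break whose error-prone repair produces indel mutations. The construct belongs to a collection of TALENs made for targeted gene disruption in zebrafish.
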