Addgene plasmid #47146: TAL3427
Depositing lab: Keith Joung. Depositing organization: Massachusetts General Hospital. Publication: Targeted gene disruption in somatic zebrafish cells using engineered TALENs. Sander JD, Cade L, Khayter C, Reyon D, Peterson RT, Joung JK, Yeh JR. Nat Biotechnol. 2011 Aug 5;29(8):697-8. doi: 10.1038/nbt.1934. PubMed 21822241.
Backbone
  Vector backbone: JDS70
  Backbone manufacturer: Addgene plasmid #32285
  Backbone size w/o insert (bp): 6447
  Vector type: Mammalian Expression ; T7
Growth in bacteria
  Bacterial resistance: Ampicillin, 100 μg/mL
  Growth temperature: 37°C
  Growth strain: XL1 Blue
  Copy number: High Copy
Gene/Insert
  Gene/Insert name: ZebrafishCommunity-dyrk1b-right (alt name: dyrk1b)
  Species: D. rerio (zebrafish)
  Insert size (bp): 1430
  Entrez Gene: dyrk1b (a.k.a. si:ch211-225p5.1)
  Promoter: CMV
  Tag / fusion protein: 3X Flag (N terminal on backbone); WT FOKI (C terminal on backbone)
  Cloning method: Restriction Enzyme; 5′ cloning site BsmBI (destroyed during cloning); 3′ cloning site BsmBI (destroyed during cloning)
  Sequencing primers: 5′ CMV-F; 3′ BGH-rev
Terms and licenses: Academic/Nonprofit Terms; Industry Terms: Not Available to Industry
Depositor comments: Target binding site: TGTTTGTTCATGAGCTCA It is strongly recommended that users perform a diagnostic digest to verify this plasmid prior to use. For example, a double digest of the plasmid with BamHI and KpnI should result in two bands at 2.3kb and 5.8kb.
How to cite: TAL3427 was a gift from Keith Joung (Addgene plasmid # 47146 ; http://n2t.net/addgene:47146 ; RRID:Addgene_47146)
